>Addgene plasmid #226110 | pEJS1351 CMV-AcrIIC3-FLAGNLS-mCherry-3xmiR-378a CMV-BFP | addgene full sequence | sequence record 448316 | Addgene NGS Result
CGCCATTCTGCCTGGGGACGTCGGAGCAAGCTTGATTTAGGTGACACTATAGACGGAATTGTACCCGCGG
CCGATCCACCGGTCGCCACCATGTTCAAACGGGCCATTATTTTCACCAGCTTCAACGGCTTCGAGAAGGT
CAGTCGCACGGAAAAACGGCGCCTTGCCAAGATAATTAACGCCAGAGTTAGTATAATCGACGAGTATCTT
CGCGCCAAAGACACCAACGCCTCCTTGGACGGACAGTATAGAGCATTCCTTTTCAATGATGAGTCACCAG
CGATGACCGAATTCCTCGCTAAGCTCAAGGCGTTCGCAGAAAGCTGTACTGGTATAAGCATTGATGCGTG
GGAGATTGAAGAGAGCGAGTATGTTCGATTGCCCGTCGAACGGAGAGATTTCCTTGCGGCGGCCAATGGC
AAAGAAATTTTCAAAATTGGCGGGGATTATAAGGATGATGATGATAAGGGCTCCCCTAAGAAGAAGAGAA
AGGTGGGATCCGGAAGTATGGTGAGCAAGGGCGAGGAGGATAACATGGCCATCATCAAGGAGTTCATGCG
CTTCAAGGTGCACATGGAGGGCTCCGTGAACGGCCACGAGTTCGAGATCGAGGGCGAGGGCGAGGGCCGC
CCCTACGAGGGCACCCAGACCGCCAAGCTGAAGGTGACCAAGGGTGGCCCCCTGCCCTTCGCCTGGGACA
TCCTGTCCCCTCAGTTCATGTACGGCTCCAAGGCCTACGTGAAGCACCCCGCCGACATCCCCGACTACTT
GAAGCTGTCCTTCCCCGAGGGCTTCAAGTGGGAGCGCGTGATGAACTTCGAGGACGGCGGCGTGGTGACC
GTGACCCAGGACTCCTCACTGCAGGACGGCGAGTTCATCTACAAGGTGAAGCTGCGCGGCACCAACTTCC
CCTCCGACGGCCCCGTAATGCAGAAGAAGACCATGGGCTGGGAGGCCTCCTCCGAGCGGATGTACCCCGA
GGACGGCGCCCTGAAGGGCGAGATCAAGCAGAGGCTGAAGCTGAAGGACGGCGGCCACTACTACGCTGAG
GTCAAGACCACCTACAAGGCCAAGAAGCCCGTGCAGCTGCCCGGCGCCTACAACGTCAACATCAAGTTGG
ACATCACCTCCCACAACGAGGACTACACCATCGTGGAACAGTACGAACGCGCTGAGGGCCGCCACTCCAC
CGGCGGCATGGACGAGCTGTACAAGTGATAAAGCGGCCATCAAGCTGCCTTCTGACTCCAAGTCCAGTGC
CTTCTGACTCCAAGTCCAGTGCCTTCTGACTCCAAGTCCAGTAGCTCGCTGATCAGCCTCGACTGTGCCT
TCTAGTTGCCAGCCATCTGTTGTTTGCCCCTCCCCCGTGCCTTCCTTGACCCTGGAAGGTGCCACTCCCA
CTGTCCTTTCCTAATAAAATGAGGAAATTGCATCGCATTGTCTGAGTAGGTGTCATTCTATTCTGGGGGG
TGGGGTGGGGCAGGACAGCAAGGGGGAGGATTGGGAAGACAATAGCCTAGGTAGATAAGTAGCATGGCGG
GTGATCTTCAATATTGGCCATTAGCCATATTATTCATTGGTTATATAGCATAAATCAATATTGGCTATTG
GCCATTGCATACGTTGTATCTATATCATAATATGTACATTTATATTGGCTCATGTCCAATATGACCGCCA
TGTTGGCATTGATTATTGACTAGTTATTAATAGTAATCAATTACGGGGTCATTAGTTCATAGCCCATATA
TGGAGTTCCGCGTTACATAACTTACGGTAAATGGCCCGCCTGGCTGACCGCCCAACGACCCCCGCCCATT
GACGTCAATAATGACGTATGTTCCCATAGTAACGCCAATAGGGACTTTCCATTGACGTCAATGGGTGGAG
TATTTACGGTAAACTGCCCACTTGGCAGTACATCAAGTGTATCATATGCCAAGTCCGCCCCCTATTGACG
TCAATGACGGTAAATGGCCCGCCTGGCATTATGCCCAGTACATGACCTTACGGGACTTTCCTACTTGGCA
GTACATCTACGTATTAGTCATCGCTATTACCATGGTGATGCGGTTTTGGCAGTACACCAATGGGCGTGGA
TAGCGGTTTGACTCACGGGGATTTCCAAGTCTCCACCCCATTGACGTCAATGGGAGTTTGTTTTGGCACC
AAAATCAACGGGACTTTCCAAAATGTCGTAACAACTGCGATCGCCCGCCCCGTTGACGCAAATGGGCGGT
AGGCGTGTACGGTGGGAGGTCTATATAAGCAGAGCTCGTTTAGTGAACCGTCAGATCACTAGAAGCTTTA
TTGCGGTAGTTTATCACAGTTAAATTGCTAACGCAGTCAGTGCTTCTGACACAACAGTCTCGAACTTAAG
CTGCAGTGACTCTCTTAAGGTAGCCTTGCAGAAGTTGGTCGTGAGGCACTGGGCAGGTAAGTATCAAGGT
TACAAGACAGGTTTAAGGAGACCAATAGAAACTGGGCTTGTCGAGACAGAGAAGACTCTTGCGTTTCTGA
TAGGCACCTATTGGTCTTACTGACATCCACTTTGCCTTTCTCTCCACAGGTGTCCACTCCCAGTTCAATT
ACAGCTCTTAAGGCTAGAGTACTTAATACGACTCACTATAGGCTAGAATGGTGTCTAAGGGCGAAGAGCT
GATTAAGGAGAACATGCACATGAAGCTGTACATGGAGGGCACCGTGGACAACCATCACTTCAAGTGCACA
TCCGAGGGCGAAGGCAAGCCCTACGAGGGCACCCAGACCATGAGAATCAAGGTGGTCGAGGGCGGCCCTC
TCCCCTTCGCCTTCGACATCCTGGCTACTAGCTTCCTCTACGGCAGCAAGACCTTCATCAACCACACCCA
GGGCATCCCCGACTTCTTCAAGCAGTCCTTCCCTGAGGGCTTCACATGGGAGAGAGTCACCACATACGAA
GACGGGGGCGTGCTGACCGCTACCCAGGACACCAGCCTCCAGGACGGCTGCCTCATCTACAACGTCAAGA
TCAGAGGGGTGAACTTCACATCCAACGGCCCTGTGATGCAGAAGAAAACACTCGGCTGGGAGGCCTTCAC
CGAGACGCTGTACCCCGCTGACGGCGGCCTGGAAGGCAGAAACGACATGGCCCTGAAGCTCGTGGGCGGG
AGCCATCTGATCGCAAACGCCAAGACCACATATAGATCCAAGAAACCCGCTAAGAACCTCAAGATGCCTG
GCGTCTACTATGTGGACTACAGACTGGAAAGAATCAAGGAGGCCAACAACGAGACCTACGTCGAGCAGCA
CGAGGTGGCAGTGGCCAGATACTGCGACCTCCCTAGCAAACTGGGGCACAAGCTTAATTGAACGCGTCGA
GCATGCATCTAGGGCGGCCAATTCCGCCCCTCTCCCCCCCCCCCCTCTCCCTCCCCCCCCCCTAACGTTA
CTGGCCGAAGCCGCTTGGAATAAGGCCGGTGTGCGTTTGTCTATATGTTATTTTCCACCATATTGCCGTC
TTTTGGCAATGTGAGGGCCCGGAAACCTGGCCCTGTCTTCTTGACGAGCATTCCTAGGGGTCTTTCCCCT
CTCGCCAAAGGAATGCAAGGTCTGTTGAATGTCGTGAAGGAAGCAGTTCCTCTGGAAGCTTCTTGAAGAC
AAACAACGTCTGTAGCGACCCTTTGCAGGCAGCGGAACCCCCCACCTGGCGACAGGTGCCTCTGCGGCCA
AAAGCCACGTGTATAAGATACACCTGCAAAGGCGGCACAACCCCAGTGCCACGTTGTGAGTTGGATAGTT
GTGGAAAGAGTCAAATGGCTCTCCTCAAGCGTATTCAACAAGGGGCTGAAGGATGCCCAGAAGGTACCCC
ATTGTATGGGATCTGATCTGGGGCCTCGGTGCACATGCTTTACATGTGTTTAGTCGAGGTTAAAAAAACG
TCTAGGCCCCCCGAACCACGGGGACGTGGTTTTCCTTTGAAAAACACGATGATAAGCTTGCCACAACCCG
GGATCCTCTAGAGTCGACCCGGGCGGCCGCTTCCCTTTAGTGAGGGTTAATGCTTCGAGCAGACATGATA
AGATACATTGATGAGTTTGGACAAACCACAACTAGAATGCAGTGAAAAAAATGCTTTATTTGTGAAATTT
GTGATGCTATTGCTTTATTTGTAACCATTATAAGCTGCAATAAACAAGTTAACAACAACAATTGCATTCA
TTTTATGTTTCAGGTTCAGGGGGAGATGTGGGAGGTTTTTTAAAGCAAGTAAAACCTCTACAAATGTGGT
AAAATCCGATAAGGATCGATCCGGGCGGTACCCAGCTTTTGTTCCCTTTAGTGAGGGTTAATTGCGCGCT
TGGCGTAATCATGGTCATAGCTGTTTCCTGTGTGAAATTGTTATCCGCTCACAATTCCACACAACATACG
AGCCGGGAGCATAAAGTGTAAAGCCTGGGGTGCCTAATGAGTGAGCTAACTCACATTAATTGCGTTGCGC
TCACTGCCCGCTTTCCAGTCGGGAAACCTGTCGTGCCAGCTGCATTAATGAATCGGCCAACGCGCGGGGA
GAGGCGGTTTGCGTATTGGGCGCTCTTCCGCTTCCTCGCTCACTGACTCGCTGCGCTCGGTCGTTCGGCT
GCGGCGAGCGGTATCAGCTCACTCAAAGGCGGTAATACGGTTATCCACAGAATCAGGGGATAACGCAGGA
AAGAACATGTGAGCAAAAGGCCAGCAAAAGGCCAGGAACCGTAAAAAGGCCGCGTTGCTGGCGTTTTTCC
ATAGGCTCCGCCCCCCTGACGAGCATCACAAAAATCGACGCTCAAGTCAGAGGTGGCGAAACCCGACAGG
ACTATAAAGATACCAGGCGTTTCCCCCTGGAAGCTCCCTCGTGCGCTCTCCTGTTCCGACCCTGCCGCTT
ACCGGATACCTGTCCGCCTTTCTCCCTTCGGGAAGCGTGGCGCTTTCTCATAGCTCACGCTGTAGGTATC
TCAGTTCGGTGTAGGTCGTTCGCTCCAAGCTGGGCTGTGTGCACGAACCCCCCGTTCAGCCCGACCGCTG
CGCCTTATCCGGTAACTATCGTCTTGAGTCCAACCCGGTAAGACACGACTTATCGCCACTGGCAGCAGCC
ACTGGTAACAGGATTAGCAGAGCGAGGTATGTAGGCGGTGCTACAGAGTTCTTGAAGTGGTGGCCTAACT
ACGGCTACACTAGAAGAACAGTATTTGGTATCTGCGCTCTGCTGAAGCCAGTTACCTTCGGAAAAAGAGT
TGGTAGCTCTTGATCCGGCAAACAAACCACCGCTGGTAGCGGTGGTTTTTTTGTTTGCAAGCAGCAGATT
ACGCGCAGAAAAAAAGGATCTCAAGAAGATCCTTTGATCTTTTCTACGGGGTCTGACGCTCAGTGGAACG
AAAACTCACGTTAAGGGATTTTGGTCATGAGATTATCAAAAAGGATCTTCACCTAGATCCTTTTAAATTA
AAAATGAAGTTTTAAATCAATCTAAAGTATATATGAGTAAACTTGGTCTGACAGTTACCAATGCTTAATC
AGTGAGGCACCTATCTCAGCGATCTGTCTATTTCGTTCATCCATAGTTGCCTGACTCCCCGTCGTGTAGA
TAACTACGATACGGGAGGGCTTACCATCTGGCCCCAGTGCTGCAATGATACCGCGAGACCCACGCTCACC
GGCTCCAGATTTATCAGCAATAAACCAGCCAGCCGGAAGGGCCGAGCGCAGAAGTGGTCCTGCAACTTTA
TCCGCCTCCATCCAGTCTATTAATTGTTGCCGGGAAGCTAGAGTAAGTAGTTCGCCAGTTAATAGTTTGC
GCAACGTTGTTGCCATTGCTACAGGCATCGTGGTGTCACGCTCGTCGTTTGGTATGGCTTCATTCAGCTC
CGGTTCCCAACGATCAAGGCGAGTTACATGATCCCCCATGTTGTGCAAAAAAGCGGTTAGCTCCTTCGGT
CCTCCGATCGTTGTCAGAAGTAAGTTGGCCGCAGTGTTATCACTCATGGTTATGGCAGCACTGCATAATT
CTCTTACTGTCATGCCATCCGTAAGATGCTTTTCTGTGACTGGTGAGTACTCAACCAAGTCATTCTGAGA
ATAGTGTATGCGGCGACCGAGTTGCTCTTGCCCGGCGTCAATACGGGATAATACCGCGCCACATAGCAGA
ACTTTAAAAGTGCTCATCATTGGAAAACGTTCTTCGGGGCGAAAACTCTCAAGGATCTTACCGCTGTTGA
GATCCAGTTCGATGTAACCCACTCGTGCACCCAACTGATCTTCAGCATCTTTTACTTTCACCAGCGTTTC
TGGGTGAGCAAAAACAGGAAGGCAAAATGCCGCAAAAAAGGGAATAAGGGCGACACGGAAATGTTGAATA
CTCATACTCTTCCTTTTTCAATATTATTGAAGCATTTATCAGGGTTATTGTCTCATGAGCGGATACATAT
TTGAATGTATTTAGAAAAATAAACAAATAGGGGTTCCGCGCACATTTCCCCGAAAAGTGTCACCTAAATT
GTAAGCGTTAATATTTTGTTAAAATTCGCGTTAAATTTTTGTTAAATCAGCTCATTTTTTAACCAATAGG
CCGAAATCGGCAAAATCCCTTATAAATCAAAAGAATAGACCGAGATAGGGT
[37 nt withheld, positions 6632-6668]
AAAGAACGTGGACTCCAACGTCAAAGG
[49 nt withheld, positions 6696-6744]
T
[91 nt withheld, positions 6746-6836]
G
[124 nt withheld, positions 6838-6961]
CCCATTCGCCATTCAGGCTGCGCAACTGTTGGGAAGGGCGATCGGTGCGGGCCTCTTCGCTATTACGCCA
GTCGACCGCCAATTCAATATGGCGTATATGGACTCATGCCAATTCAATATGGTGGATCTGGACCTGTGCC
AATTCAATATGGCGTATATGGACTCGTGCCAATTCAATATGGTGGATCTGGACCCCAGCCAATTCAATAT
GGCGGACTTGGCACCATGCCAATTCAATATGGCGGACCTGGCACTGTGCCAACTGGGGAGGGGTCTACTT
GGCACGGTGCCAAGTTTGAGGAGGGGTCTTGGCCCTGTGCCAAGTCCGCCATATTGAATTGGCATGGTGC
CAATAATGGCGGCCATATTGGCTATATGCCAGGATCAATATATAGGCAATATCCAATATGGCCCTATGCC
AATATGGCTATTGGCCAGGTTCAATACTATGTATTGGCCCTATGCCATATAGTATTCCATATATGGGTTT
TCCTATTGACGTAGATAGCCCCTCCCAATGGGCGGTCCCATATACCATATATGGGGCTTCCTAATACCGC
CCATAGCCACTCCCCCATTGACGTCAATGGTCTCTATATATGGTCTTTCCTATTGACGTCATATGGGCGG
TCCTATTGACGTATATGGCGCCTCCCCCATTGACGTCAATTACGGTAAATGGCCCGCCTGGCTCAATGCC
CATTGACGTCAATAGGACCACCCACCATTGACGTCAATGGGATGGCTCATTGCCCATTCATATCCGTTCT
CACGCCCCCTATTGACGTCAATGACGGTAAATGGCCCACTTGGCAGTACATCAATATCTATTAATAGTAA
CTTGGCAAGTACATTACTATTGGAAGTACGCCAGGGTACATTGGCAGTACTCCCATTGACGTCAATGGCG
GTAAATGGCCCGCGATGGCTGCCAAGTACATCCCCATTGACGTCAATGGGGAGGGGCAATGACGCAAATG
GGCGTTCCATTGACGTAAATGGGCGGTAGGCGTGCCTAATGGGAGGTCTATATAAGCAATGCTCGTTTAG
GGAAC
Features (pLannotate 1.2.2; 25 found; start..end, strand, type, name):
     35..53      +  promoter       SP6 promoter: promoter for bacteriophage SP6 RNA polymerase
    445..469     +  CDS            2xFLAG (fragment): two tandem FLAG® epitope tags
    508..1215    +  CDS            mCherry: mCherry is a basic (constitutively fluorescent) red fluorescent protein published in 2004, derived from Discosoma sp.. It is reported to be a very rapidly-maturing monomer with low acid sensitivity.
   1323..1434    +  polyA_signal   bGH poly(A) signal: bovine growth hormone polyadenylation signal
   1687..2064    +  enhancer       CMV enhancer: human cytomegalovirus immediate early enhancer
   2065..2276    +  promoter       CMV promoter: human cytomegalovirus (CMV) immediate early promoter
   2437..2569    +  intron         chimeric intron: chimera between introns from human β-globin and immunoglobulin heavy chain genes
   2614..2632    +  promoter       T7 promoter: promoter for bacteriophage T7 RNA polymerase
   2638..3348    +  CDS            mTagBFP2: mTagBFP2 is a basic (constitutively fluorescent) blue fluorescent protein published in 2011, derived from Entacmaea quadricolor. It is reported to be a very rapidly-maturing monomer with very low acid sensitivity.
   3513..3975    +  misc_feature   IRES: internal ribosome entry site (IRES) of the encephalomyocarditis virus (EMCV)
   3990..4009    +  misc_feature   MCS (fragment): pUC18/19 multiple cloning site
   4024..4041    -  promoter       T3 promoter (fragment): promoter for bacteriophage T3 RNA polymerase
   4059..4180    -  polyA_signal   SV40 poly(A) signal: SV40 polyadenylation signal
   4203..4271    -  CDS            large T antigen (fragment): large T antigen from SV40 (simian virus 40)
   4315..4333    -  promoter       T3 promoter: promoter for bacteriophage T3 RNA polymerase
   4378..4394    -  protein_bind   lac operator: The lac repressor binds to the lac operator to inhibit transcription in E. coli. This inhibition can be relieved by adding lactose or isopropyl-β-D-thiogalactopyranoside (IPTG). lac repressor encoded by lacI
   4402..4432    -  promoter       lac promoter: promoter for the E. coli lac operon
   4447..4468    -  protein_bind   CAP binding site: CAP binding activates transcription in the presence of cAMP. E. coli catabolite activator protein
   4481..4573    -  CDS            lacI (fragment): lac repressor; lacI; The lac repressor binds to the lac operator to inhibit transcription in E. coli. This inhibition can be relieved by adding lactose or isopropyl-β-D-thiogalactopyranoside (IPTG).
   4756..5344    -  rep_origin     ori: high-copy-number ColE1/pMB1/pBR322/pUC origin of replication
   5515..6375    -  CDS            AmpR: β-lactamase; bla; confers resistance to ampicillin, carbenicillin, and related antibiotics
   6376..6480    -  promoter       AmpR promoter: bla
   6533..6961    -  rep_origin     f1 ori (sequence partly withheld): f1 bacteriophage origin of replication; arrow indicates direction of (+) strand synthesis
   6966..7032    -  CDS            lacZα (fragment): LacZα fragment of β-galactosidase; lacZ fragment
   7039..8016    +  promoter       CMV IE94 promoter: enhancer/promoter region of simian cytomegalovirus major immediate early transcription unit IE94
