[The description below was written by a language model from this plasmid's Addgene catalogue record and pLannotate feature annotations shown in this document.]
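Description:
pEJS1351 CMV-AcrIIC3-FLAGNLS-mCherry-3xmiR-378a CMV-BFP is a roughly 8 kb mammalian expression plasmid built on the pCDest backbone. It serves as a dual-fluorescence reporter of microRNA-mediated repression. It is propagated in E. coli through a high-copy ColE1/pUC-type origin with ampicillin selection from the AmpR (β-lactamase) cassette. An f1 origin and remnants of lac/lacZα cloning sequence are also present, and no mammalian selection marker is annotated, consistent with transient transfection.

The plasmid holds two independent transcription units. In the first, a promoter annotated as the simian CMV IE94 enhancer/promoter runs up to the end of the linearised sequence record and so sits directly upstream of the reporter in the circular plasmid; the catalogue simply calls it CMV. It drives AcrIIC3, a 348 bp anti-CRISPR gene from Neisseria meningitidis, fused at its C terminus to a FLAG epitope, a nuclear localisation signal (indicated by the name) and mCherry. The AcrIIC3 coding region and NLS are not picked out in the feature table, but they fit the unannotated stretch between the SP6 promoter and the FLAG fragment. According to the name and catalogue, three hsa-miR-378a target sites lie in the 3' UTR, presumably in the unannotated gap between mCherry and the bGH polyadenylation signal. When miR-378a is present in the cell, it should reduce mCherry fusion output.

The second unit uses the human CMV enhancer/promoter and a chimeric intron to express mTagBFP2. It is followed by an EMCV IRES with no annotated downstream coding sequence, then an SV40 poly(A) signal annotated on the opposite strand. BFP lacks the microRNA sites and acts as a transfection control, so the mCherry-to-BFP ratio reports miR-378a repression, in support of work on microRNA quantification and detargeting.
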