Addgene plasmid #226110: pEJS1351 CMV-AcrIIC3-FLAGNLS-mCherry-3xmiR-378a CMV-BFP
Purpose: Mammalian expression of AcrIIC3-mCherry fusion with microRNA target sites in the 3' UTR as a reporter of microRNA repression. BFP expressed separately as a transfection control.
Depositing lab: Erik Sontheimer. Depositing organization: University of Massachusetts, Worcester. Publication: Absolute Quantification of Mammalian MicroRNAs for Therapeutic RNA Cleavage and Detargeting. Kraus C, Wang J, Zheng H, Broderick J, Ajaykumar N, Zamani M, Yang M, Cecchini K, Liang SQ, Kolumba O, Chase K, Lee J, Xue W, Sontheimer E, Gainetdinov I. RNA. 2025 May 28:rna.080566.125. doi: 10.1261/rna.080566.125. PubMed 40436630.
Backbone
  Vector backbone: pCDest
  Backbone size w/o insert (bp): 7670
  Total vector size (bp): 8019
  Vector type: Mammalian Expression
Growth in bacteria
  Bacterial resistance: Ampicillin, 100 μg/mL
  Growth temperature: 37°C
  Growth strain: DH5alpha
  Copy number: Unknown
Gene/Insert
  Gene/Insert name: AcrIIC3
  Species: Neisseria meningitidis
  Insert size (bp): 348
  Promoter: CMV
  Tag / fusion protein: FLAG (C terminal on insert); mCherry (C terminal on insert); hsa-miR-378a Target Sites (C terminal on insert)
  Cloning method: Gibson Cloning
  Sequencing primers: 5′ cggaattgtacccgcgg
Terms and licenses: Academic/Nonprofit Terms; Industry Terms: Not Available to Industry
How to cite: pEJS1351 CMV-AcrIIC3-FLAGNLS-mCherry-3xmiR-378a CMV-BFP was a gift from Erik Sontheimer (Addgene plasmid # 226110 ; http://n2t.net/addgene:226110 ; RRID:Addgene_226110)
